Addgene plasmid #103781: TIA1 RRM-YFP-SspBx6
Purpose: expresses iPOLYMER component in mammalian cells
Depositing lab: Takanari Inoue. Depositing organization: Johns Hopkins University and School of Medicine. Publication: Intracellular production of hydrogels and synthetic RNA granules by multivalent molecular interactions. Nakamura H, Lee AA, Afshar AS, Watanabe S, Rho E, Razavi S, Suarez A, Lin YC, Tanigawa M, Huang B, DeRose R, Bobb D, Hong W, Gabelli SB, Goutsias J, Inoue T. Nat Mater. 2017 Nov 6. pii: nmat5006. doi: 10.1038/nmat5006. PubMed 29115293.
Backbone
  Vector backbone: pEYFP-C1
  Backbone manufacturer: Clontech
  Backbone size w/o insert (bp): 4700
  Total vector size (bp): 7517
  Vector type: Mammalian Expression
  Selectable markers: Neomycin (select with G418)
Growth in bacteria
  Bacterial resistance: Kanamycin, 50 μg/mL
  Growth temperature: 37°C
  Growth strain: DH5alpha
  Copy number: Unknown
Gene/Insert
  Gene/Insert name: TIA1 RRM-YFP-SspBx6
  Species: Synthetic
  Promoter: CMV
  Tag / fusion protein: EYFP
  Cloning method: Restriction Enzyme; 5′ cloning site PstI (destroyed during cloning); 3′ cloning site EcoRI (destroyed during cloning)
  Sequencing primers: 5′ GGAGGTCTATATAAGCAGAGC
Terms and licenses: Academic/Nonprofit Terms; Industry Terms: Not Available to Industry
How to cite: TIA1 RRM-YFP-SspBx6 was a gift from Takanari Inoue (Addgene plasmid # 103781 ; http://n2t.net/addgene:103781 ; RRID:Addgene_103781)
