[The description below was written by a language model from this plasmid's Addgene catalogue record and pLannotate feature annotations shown in this document.]
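Description:
TIA1 RRM-YFP-SspBx6 is a 7.5 kb mammalian expression plasmid built on the Clontech pEYFP-C1 backbone. It replicates in E. coli from a high-copy ColE1/pUC-type origin and also carries an f1 phage origin. A single NeoR/KanR (Tn5 aminoglycoside phosphotransferase) gene serves both hosts. The bacterial bla-type promoter drives it for kanamycin selection, and the SV40 enhancer/early promoter with an HSV TK polyadenylation signal drives it for G418 selection of transfected mammalian cells. Short annotated hits to ble, bGH poly(A) and SV40 large T antigen are fragments, most likely backbone remnants rather than functional units.

The payload is a synthetic fusion protein expressed from the CMV immediate-early enhancer/promoter and terminated by the SV40 poly(A) signal. From the N-terminus, it consists of a fragment of human TIA1, which the construct name identifies as the RNA recognition motif (RRM) region. This is followed by EYFP and then a tandem array of SspB domains, six copies according to the name. The automated annotation marks only two sspB-like fragments near the 3′ end of the reading frame. The roughly 1.5 kb between EYFP and those hits is unannotated, and it presumably holds the remaining repeats, though the feature table does not confirm this.

The record describes the plasmid as expressing a component of the iPOLYMER system in mammalian cells. The associated work concerns intracellular formation of hydrogels and synthetic RNA granules through multivalent interactions. In that context, the multivalent SspB array would provide multiple binding sites for a partner component not specified in this record. The TIA1 RNA-binding portion would bring RNA-binding capacity into the resulting assemblies, and EYFP allows them to be visualised by fluorescence microscopy.
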