Features (pLannotate 1.2.2; 16 found; start..end, strand, type, name):
     61..364     +  enhancer       CMV enhancer: human cytomegalovirus immediate early enhancer
    365..568     +  promoter       CMV promoter: human cytomegalovirus (CMV) immediate early promoter
    603..1256    +  CDS            TIA1 (fragment): TIA1_HUMAN - Experimental evidence at protein level: Swiss-Prot protein existence level 1. Involved in alternative pre-RNA splicing and regulation of mRNA translation by binding to AU-rich elements (AREs) located in mRNA 3' untranslated regions (3' UTRs). Possesses nucleolytic activity against cytotoxic lymphocyte target cells. May be involved in apoptosis. From Homo sapiens (Human).
   1272..1988    +  CDS            EYFP: EYFP is a basic (constitutively fluorescent) green/yellow fluorescent protein published in 1996, derived from Aequorea victoria. It is reported to be a very rapidly-maturing weak dimer with high acid sensitivity.
   3480..3821    +  CDS            sspB (fragment): SSPB_HAEIN - Experimental evidence at protein level: Swiss-Prot protein existence level 1. Also stimulates degradation of the N-terminus of RseA (residues 1-108, alone or in complex with sigma-E) by ClpX-ClpP in a non-ssrA-mediated fashion. From Haemophilus influenzae (strain ATCC 51907 / DSM 11121 / KW20 / Rd).
   3846..4163    +  CDS            sspB (fragment): SSPB_ECOLI - Experimental evidence at protein level: Swiss-Prot protein existence level 1. Also stimulates degradation of the N-terminus of RseA (residues 1-108, alone or in complex with sigma-E) by ClpX-ClpP in a non-ssrA-mediated fashion. From Escherichia coli (strain K12).
   4198..4282    +  CDS            large T antigen (fragment): large T antigen from SV40 (simian virus 40)
   4305..4426    +  polyA_signal   SV40 poly(A) signal: SV40 polyadenylation signal
   4460..4888    -  rep_origin     f1 ori (sequence partly withheld): f1 bacteriophage origin of replication; arrow indicates direction of (+) strand synthesis
   4915..5019    +  promoter       AmpR promoter: bla
   5021..5378    +  promoter       SV40 promoter: SV40 enhancer and early promoter
   5413..6207    +  CDS            NeoR/KanR: aminoglycoside phosphotransferase from Tn5; aph(3')-II (or nptII); confers resistance to neomycin, kanamycin, and G418 (Geneticin®)
   6228..6380    +  CDS            ble (fragment): BLE_KLEPN - Experimental evidence at protein level: Swiss-Prot protein existence level 1. Binding protein with a strong affinity to the bleomycin family of antibiotics. Binds to CL990; an antimitotic-antibiotic compound. From Klebsiella pneumoniae.
   6439..6486    +  polyA_signal   HSV TK poly(A) signal: herpes simplex virus thymidine kinase polyadenylation signal (Cole and Stacy, 1985)
   6577..6593    -  polyA_signal   bGH poly(A) signal (fragment): bovine growth hormone polyadenylation signal
   6815..7403    +  rep_origin     ori: high-copy-number ColE1/pMB1/pBR322/pUC origin of replication
>Addgene plasmid #103781 | TIA1 RRM-YFP-SspBx6 | depositor full sequence | sequence record 196618 | TIA1 RRM-YFP-SspBx6 sequence 7517 bps
TAGTTATTAATAGTAATCAATTACGGGGTCATTAGTTCATAGCCCATATATGGAGTTCCGCGTTACATAA
CTTACGGTAAATGGCCCGCCTGGCTGACCGCCCAACGACCCCCGCCCATTGACGTCAATAATGACGTATG
TTCCCATAGTAACGCCAATAGGGACTTTCCATTGACGTCAATGGGTGGAGTATTTACGGTAAACTGCCCA
CTTGGCAGTACATCAAGTGTATCATATGCCAAGTACGCCCCCTATTGACGTCAATGACGGTAAATGGCCC
GCCTGGCATTATGCCCAGTACATGACCTTATGGGACTTTCCTACTTGGCAGTACATCTACGTATTAGTCA
TCGCTATTACCATGGTGATGCGGTTTTGGCAGTACATCAATGGGCGTGGATAGCGGTTTGACTCACGGGG
ATTTCCAAGTCTCCACCCCATTGACGTCAATGGGAGTTTGTTTTGGCACCAAAATCAACGGGACTTTCCA
AAATGTCGTAACAACTCCGCCCCATTGACGCAAATGGGCGGTAGGCGTGTACGGTGGGAGGTCTATATAA
GCAGAGCTGGTTTAGTGAACCGTCAGATCCGCTAGCGCCACCATGGAGGACGAGATGCCCAAGACTCTAT
ACGTCGGTAACCTTTCCAGAGATGTGACAGAAGCTCTAATTCTGCAACTCTTTAGCCAGATTGGACCTTG
TAAAAACTGCAAAATGATTATGGATACAGCTGGAAATGATCCCTATTGTTTTGTGGAGTTTCATGAGCAT
CGTCATGCAGCTGCAGCATTAGCTGCTATGAATGGACGGAAGATAATGGGTAAGGAAGTCAAAGTGAATT
GGGCAACAACCCCTAGCAGTCAAAAGAAAGATACAAGCAATCATTTCCATGTCTTTGTTGGTGATCTCAG
CCCAGAAATTACAACTGAAGATATAAAAGCTGCTTTTGCACCATTTGGAAGAATATCAGATGCCCGAGTG
GTAAAAGACATGGCAACAGGAAAGTCTAAGGGATATGGCTTTGTCTCCTTTTTCAACAAATGGGATGCTG
AAAACGCCATTCAACAGATGGGTGGCCAGTGGCTTGGTGGAAGACAAATCAGAACTAACTGGGCAACCCG
AAAGCCTCCCGCTCCAAAGAGTACATATGAGTCAAATACCAAACAGCTATCATATGATGAGGTTGTAAAT
CAGTCTAGTCCAAGCAACTGTACTGTATACTGTGGAGGTGTTACTTCTGGGCTAACAGAACAACTAGGAC
CGGTCGCCACCATGGTGAGCAAGGGCGAGGAGCTGTTCACCGGGGTGGTGCCCATCCTGGTCGAGCTGGA
CGGCGACGTAAACGGCCACAAGTTCAGCGTGTCCGGCGAGGGCGAGGGCGATGCCACCTACGGCAAGCTG
ACCCTGAAGTTCATCTGCACCACCGGCAAGCTGCCCGTGCCCTGGCCCACCCTCGTGACCACCTTCGGCT
ACGGCCTGCAGTGCTTCGCCCGCTACCCCGACCACATGAAGCAGCACGACTTCTTCAAGTCCGCCATGCC
CGAAGGCTACGTCCAGGAGCGCACCATCTTCTTCAAGGACGACGGCAACTACAAGACCCGCGCCGAGGTG
AAGTTCGAGGGCGACACCCTGGTGAACCGCATCGAGCTGAAGGGCATCGACTTCAAGGAGGACGGCAACA
TCCTGGGGCACAAGCTGGAGTACAACTACAACAGCCACAACGTCTATATCATGGCCGACAAGCAGAAGAA
CGGCATCAAGGTGAACTTCAAGATCCGCCACAACATCGAGGACGGCAGCGTGCAGCTCGCCGACCACTAC
CAGCAGAACACCCCCATCGGCGACGGCCCCGTGCTGCTGCCCGACAACCACTACCTGAGCTACCAGTCCG
CCCTGAGCAAAGACCCCAACGAGAAGCGCGATCACATGGTCCTGCTGGAGTTCGTGACCGCCGCCGGGAT
CACTCTCGGCATGGACGAGCTGTACAAGTCCGGACTCAGATCTAGCGCTGGAGGCAGCGCTGGCGGAAGC
TCCCCAAAGAGGCCTAAGCTGCTGAGAGAGTACTATGACTGGCTGGTGGATAACAGCTTCACCCCCTACC
TGGTGGTGGACGCCACATATCTGGGCGTGAACGTGCCTGTGGAGTACGTGAAGGATGGCCAGATCGTGCT
GAATCTGAGCGCCTCCGCCACCGGAAACCTGCAGCTGACAAATGACTTCATCCAGTTTAATGCCCAGTTC
AAGGGCGTGTCCAGGGAGCTGTACATCCCAATGGGAGCCGCCCTGGCAATCTATGCAAGGGAGAACGGCG
ACGGCGTGATGTTTGAGCCTGAAGAAATCTACGATGAGCTGAATATCGGCAAGCTTTCCGCAGGCGGGTC
CGCAGGGGGCTCTAGCCCAAAGCGGCCCAAGCTGCTGCGCGAATATTACGATTGGCTGGTGGATAACTCT
TTTACCCCATACCTGGTCGTCGATGCTACCTATCTGGGAGTGAACGTGCCCGTGGAGTATGTCAAAGACG
GACAAATCGTGCTGAATCTGTCTGCCAGCGCCACCGGCAACCTGCAGCTGACCAACGATTTCATCCAGTT
TAATGCTCAGTTCAAGGGCGTGAGCAGAGAACTGTACATCCCAATGGGCGCCGCCCTGGCCATCTATGCC
AGAGAAAATGGCGACGGCGTGATGTTCGAGCCCGAGGAGATATACGACGAGTTGAACATTGGAGTCGACT
CTGCCGGGGGATCTGCCGGAGGCTCCTCTCCTAAGAGGCCAAAACTGCTGAGGGAATATTACGACTGGCT
GGTCGATAACTCCTTCACCCCTTACCTGGTCGTCGATGCAACCTATCTGGGGGTGAACGTGCCAGTGGAG
TATGTCAAAGATGGACAGATCGTGCTGAATCTGTCCGCCTCTGCCACTGGAAACCTGCAGCTGACCAATG
ACTTCATCCAGTTTAACGCACAGTTCAAGGGCGTGAGCCGGGAGCTGTACATCCCTATGGGCGCCGCCCT
GGCTATCTATGCCAGAGAAAACGGCGACGGCGTGATGTTTGAACCCGAAGAAATATATGATGAACTCAAT
ATAGGGGGATCTAGCGCTGGAGGCAGCGCTGGCGGAAGCTCCCCAAAGAGGCCTAAGCTGCTGAGAGAGT
ACTATGACTGGCTGGTGGATAACAGCTTCACCCCCTACCTGGTGGTGGACGCCACATATCTGGGCGTGAA
CGTGCCTGTGGAGTACGTGAAGGATGGCCAGATCGTGCTGAATCTGAGCGCCTCCGCCACCGGAAACCTG
CAGCTGACAAATGACTTCATCCAGTTTAATGCCCAGTTCAAGGGCGTGTCCAGGGAGCTGTACATCCCAA
TGGGAGCCGCCCTGGCAATCTATGCAAGGGAGAACGGCGACGGCGTGATGTTTGAGCCTGAAGAAATCTA
CGATGAGCTGAATATCGGCAAGCTTTCCGCAGGCGGGTCCGCAGGGGGCTCTAGCCCAAAGCGGCCCAAG
CTGCTGCGCGAATATTACGATTGGCTGGTGGATAACTCTTTTACCCCATACCTGGTCGTCGATGCTACCT
ATCTGGGAGTGAACGTGCCCGTGGAGTATGTCAAAGACGGACAAATCGTGCTGAATCTGTCTGCCAGCGC
CACCGGCAACCTGCAGCTGACCAACGATTTCATCCAGTTTAATGCTCAGTTCAAGGGCGTGAGCAGAGAA
CTGTACATCCCAATGGGCGCCGCCCTGGCCATCTATGCCAGAGAAAATGGCGACGGCGTGATGTTCGAGC
CCGAGGAGATATACGACGAGTTGAACATTGGAGTCGACTCTGCCGGGGGATCTGCCGGAGGCTCCTCTCC
TAAGAGGCCAAAACTGCTGAGGGAATATTACGACTGGCTGGTCGATAACTCCTTCACCCCTTACCTGGTC
GTCGATGCAACCTATCTGGGGGTGAACGTGCCAGTGGAGTATGTCAAAGATGGACAGATCGTGCTGAATC
TGTCCGCCTCTGCCACTGGAAACCTGCAGCTGACCAATGACTTCATCCAGTTTAACGCACAGTTCAAGGG
CGTGAGCCGGGAGCTGTACATCCCTATGGGCGCCGCCCTGGCTATCTATGCCAGAGAAAACGGCGACGGC
GTGATGTTTGAACCCGAAGAAATATATGATGAACTCAATATAGGGGGATCCACCGGATCTAGATAACTGA
TCATAATCAGCCATACCACATTTGTAGAGGTTTTACTTGCTTTAAAAAACCTCCCACACCTCCCCCTGAA
CCTGAAACATAAAATGAATGCAATTGTTGTTGTTAACTTGTTTATTGCAGCTTATAATGGTTACAAATAA
AGCAATAGCATCACAAATTTCACAAATAAAGCATTTTTTTCACTGCATTCTAGTTGTGGTTTGTCCAAAC
TCATCAATGTATCTTAAGGCGTAAATTGTAAGCGTTAATATTTTGTTAAAATTCGCGTTAAATTTTTGTT
AAATCAGCTCATTTTTTAACCAATAGGCCGAAATCGGCAAAATCCCTTATAAATCAAAAGAATAGACCGA
GATAGGGT
[37 nt withheld, positions 4559-4595]
AAAGAACGTGGACTCCAACGTCAAAGG
[49 nt withheld, positions 4623-4671]
T
[91 nt withheld, positions 4673-4763]
G
[124 nt withheld, positions 4765-4888]
CAGGTGGCACTTTTCGGGGAAATGTGCGCGGAACCCCTATTTGTTTATTTTTCTAAATACATTCAAATAT
GTATCCGCTCATGAGACAATAACCCTGATAAATGCTTCAATAATATTGAAAAAGGAAGAGTCCTGAGGCG
GAAAGAACCAGCTGTGGAATGTGTGTCAGTTAGGGTGTGGAAAGTCCCCAGGCTCCCCAGCAGGCAGAAG
TATGCAAAGCATGCATCTCAATTAGTCAGCAACCAGGTGTGGAAAGTCCCCAGGCTCCCCAGCAGGCAGA
AGTATGCAAAGCATGCATCTCAATTAGTCAGCAACCATAGTCCCGCCCCTAACTCCGCCCATCCCGCCCC
TAACTCCGCCCAGTTCCGCCCATTCTCCGCCCCATGGCTGACTAATTTTTTTTATTTATGCAGAGGCCGA
GGCCGCCTCGGCCTCTGAGCTATTCCAGAAGTAGTGAGGAGGCTTTTTTGGAGGCCTAGGCTTTTGCAAA
GATCGATCAAGAGACAGGATGAGGATCGTTTCGCATGATTGAACAAGATGGATTGCACGCAGGTTCTCCG
GCCGCTTGGGTGGAGAGGCTATTCGGCTATGACTGGGCACAACAGACAATCGGCTGCTCTGATGCCGCCG
TGTTCCGGCTGTCAGCGCAGGGGCGCCCGGTTCTTTTTGTCAAGACCGACCTGTCCGGTGCCCTGAATGA
ACTGCAAGACGAGGCAGCGCGGCTATCGTGGCTGGCCACGACGGGCGTTCCTTGCGCAGCTGTGCTCGAC
GTTGTCACTGAAGCGGGAAGGGACTGGCTGCTATTGGGCGAAGTGCCGGGGCAGGATCTCCTGTCATCTC
ACCTTGCTCCTGCCGAGAAAGTATCCATCATGGCTGATGCAATGCGGCGGCTGCATACGCTTGATCCGGC
TACCTGCCCATTCGACCACCAAGCGAAACATCGCATCGAGCGAGCACGTACTCGGATGGAAGCCGGTCTT
GTCGATCAGGATGATCTGGACGAAGAGCATCAGGGGCTCGCGCCAGCCGAACTGTTCGCCAGGCTCAAGG
CGAGCATGCCCGACGGCGAGGATCTCGTCGTGACCCATGGCGATGCCTGCTTGCCGAATATCATGGTGGA
AAATGGCCGCTTTTCTGGATTCATCGACTGTGGCCGGCTGGGTGTGGCGGACCGCTATCAGGACATAGCG
TTGGCTACCCGTGATATTGCTGAAGAGCTTGGCGGCGAATGGGCTGACCGCTTCCTCGTGCTTTACGGTA
TCGCCGCTCCCGATTCGCAGCGCATCGCCTTCTATCGCCTTCTTGACGAGTTCTTCTGAGCGGGACTCTG
GGGTTCGAAATGACCGACCAAGCGACGCCCAACCTGCCATCACGAGATTTCGATTCCACCGCCGCCTTCT
ATGAAAGGTTGGGCTTCGGAATCGTTTTCCGGGACGCCGGCTGGATGATCCTCCAGCGCGGGGATCTCAT
GCTGGAGTTCTTCGCCCACCCTAGGGGGAGGCTAACTGAAACACGGAAGGAGACAATACCGGAAGGAACC
CGCGCTATGACGGCAATAAAAAGACAGAATAAAACGCACGGTGTTGGGTCGTTTGTTCATAAACGCGGGG
TTCGGTCCCAGGGCTGGCACTCTGTCGATACCCCACCGAGACCCCATTGGGGCCAATACGCCCGCGTTTC
TTCCTTTTCCCCACCCCACCCCCCAAGTTCGGGTGAAGGCCCAGGGCTCGCAGCCAACGTCGGGGCGGCA
GGCCCTGCCATAGCCTCAGGTTACTCATATATACTTTAGATTGATTTAAAACTTCATTTTTAATTTAAAA
GGATCTAGGTGAAGATCCTTTTTGATAATCTCATGACCAAAATCCCTTAACGTGAGTTTTCGTTCCACTG
AGCGTCAGACCCCGTAGAAAAGATCAAAGGATCTTCTTGAGATCCTTTTTTTCTGCGCGTAATCTGCTGC
TTGCAAACAAAAAAACCACCGCTACCAGCGGTGGTTTGTTTGCCGGATCAAGAGCTACCAACTCTTTTTC
CGAAGGTAACTGGCTTCAGCAGAGCGCAGATACCAAATACTGTCCTTCTAGTGTAGCCGTAGTTAGGCCA
CCACTTCAAGAACTCTGTAGCACCGCCTACATACCTCGCTCTGCTAATCCTGTTACCAGTGGCTGCTGCC
AGTGGCGATAAGTCGTGTCTTACCGGGTTGGACTCAAGACGATAGTTACCGGATAAGGCGCAGCGGTCGG
GCTGAACGGGGGGTTCGTGCACACAGCCCAGCTTGGAGCGAACGACCTACACCGAACTGAGATACCTACA
GCGTGAGCTATGAGAAAGCGCCACGCTTCCCGAAGGGAGAAAGGCGGACAGGTATCCGGTAAGCGGCAGG
GTCGGAACAGGAGAGCGCACGAGGGAGCTTCCAGGGGGAAACGCCTGGTATCTTTATAGTCCTGTCGGGT
TTCGCCACCTCTGACTTGAGCGTCGATTTTTGTGATGCTCGTCAGGGGGGCGGAGCCTATGGAAAAACGC
CAGCAACGCGGCCTTTTTACGGTTCCTGGCCTTTTGCTGGCCTTTTGCTCACATGTTCTTTCCTGCGTTA
TCCCCTGATTCTGTGGATAACCGTATTACCGCCATGCAT
