Features (pLannotate 1.2.2; 16 found; start..end, strand, type, name):
     61..364     +  enhancer       CMV enhancer: human cytomegalovirus immediate early enhancer
    365..568     +  promoter       CMV promoter: human cytomegalovirus (CMV) immediate early promoter
    603..1256    +  CDS            TIA1 (fragment): TIA1_HUMAN - Experimental evidence at protein level: Swiss-Prot protein existence level 1. Involved in alternative pre-RNA splicing and regulation of mRNA translation by binding to AU-rich elements (AREs) located in mRNA 3' untranslated regions (3' UTRs). Possesses nucleolytic activity against cytotoxic lymphocyte target cells. May be involved in apoptosis. From Homo sapiens (Human).
   1272..1988    +  CDS            EYFP: EYFP is a basic (constitutively fluorescent) green/yellow fluorescent protein published in 1996, derived from Aequorea victoria. It is reported to be a very rapidly-maturing weak dimer with high acid sensitivity.
   3480..3821    +  CDS            sspB (fragment): SSPB_HAEIN - Experimental evidence at protein level: Swiss-Prot protein existence level 1. Also stimulates degradation of the N-terminus of RseA (residues 1-108, alone or in complex with sigma-E) by ClpX-ClpP in a non-ssrA-mediated fashion. From Haemophilus influenzae (strain ATCC 51907 / DSM 11121 / KW20 / Rd).
   3846..4163    +  CDS            sspB (fragment): SSPB_ECOLI - Experimental evidence at protein level: Swiss-Prot protein existence level 1. Also stimulates degradation of the N-terminus of RseA (residues 1-108, alone or in complex with sigma-E) by ClpX-ClpP in a non-ssrA-mediated fashion. From Escherichia coli (strain K12).
   4198..4282    +  CDS            large T antigen (fragment): large T antigen from SV40 (simian virus 40)
   4305..4426    +  polyA_signal   SV40 poly(A) signal: SV40 polyadenylation signal
   4460..4888    -  rep_origin     f1 ori (sequence partly withheld): f1 bacteriophage origin of replication; arrow indicates direction of (+) strand synthesis
   4915..5019    +  promoter       AmpR promoter: bla
   5021..5378    +  promoter       SV40 promoter: SV40 enhancer and early promoter
   5413..6207    +  CDS            NeoR/KanR: aminoglycoside phosphotransferase from Tn5; aph(3')-II (or nptII); confers resistance to neomycin, kanamycin, and G418 (Geneticin®)
   6228..6380    +  CDS            ble (fragment): BLE_KLEPN - Experimental evidence at protein level: Swiss-Prot protein existence level 1. Binding protein with a strong affinity to the bleomycin family of antibiotics. Binds to CL990; an antimitotic-antibiotic compound. From Klebsiella pneumoniae.
   6439..6486    +  polyA_signal   HSV TK poly(A) signal: herpes simplex virus thymidine kinase polyadenylation signal (Cole and Stacy, 1985)
   6577..6593    -  polyA_signal   bGH poly(A) signal (fragment): bovine growth hormone polyadenylation signal
   6815..7403    +  rep_origin     ori: high-copy-number ColE1/pMB1/pBR322/pUC origin of replication
>Addgene plasmid #103781 | TIA1 RRM-YFP-SspBx6 | addgene full sequence | sequence record 199173 | Addgene NGS Result
TAGTTATTAATAGTAATCAATTACGGGGTCATTAGTTCATAGCCCATATATGGAGTTCCGCGTTACATAA
CTTACGGTAAATGGCCCGCCTGGCTGACCGCCCAACGACCCCCGCCCATTGACGTCAATAATGACGTATG
TTCCCATAGTAACGCCAATAGGGACTTTCCATTGACGTCAATGGGTGGAGTATTTACGGTAAACTGCCCA
CTTGGCAGTACATCAAGTGTATCATATGCCAAGTACGCCCCCTATTGACGTCAATGACGGTAAATGGCCC
GCCTGGCATTATGCCCAGTACATGACCTTATGGGACTTTCCTACTTGGCAGTACATCTACGTATTAGTCA
TCGCTATTACCATGGTGATGCGGTTTTGGCAGTACATCAATGGGCGTGGATAGCGGTTTGACTCACGGGG
ATTTCCAAGTCTCCACCCCATTGACGTCAATGGGAGTTTGTTTTGGCACCAAAATCAACGGGACTTTCCA
AAATGTCGTAACAACTCCGCCCCATTGACGCAAATGGGCGGTAGGCGTGTACGGTGGGAGGTCTATATAA
GCAGAGCTGGTTTAGTGAACCGTCAGATCCGCTAGCGCCACCATGGAGGACGAGATGCCCAAGACTCTAT
ACGTCGGTAACCTTTCCAGAGATGTGACAGAAGCTCTAATTCTGCAACTCTTTAGCCAGATTGGACCTTG
TAAAAACTGCAAAATGATTATGGATACAGCTGGAAATGATCCCTATTGTTTTGTGGAGTTTCATGAGCAT
CGTCATGCAGCTGCAGCATTAGCTGCTATGAATGGACGGAAGATAATGGGTAAGGAAGTCAAAGTGAATT
GGGCAACAACCCCTAGCAGTCAAAAGAAAGATACAAGCAATCATTTCCATGTCTTTGTTGGTGATCTCAG
CCCAGAAATTACAACTGAAGATATAAAAGCTGCTTTTGCACCATTTGGAAGAATATCAGATGCCCGAGTG
GTAAAAGACATGGCAACAGGAAAGTCTAAGGGATATGGCTTTGTCTCCTTTTTCAACAAATGGGATGCTG
AAAACGCCATTCAACAGATGGGTGGCCAGTGGCTTGGTGGAAGACAAATCAGAACTAACTGGGCAACCCG
AAAGCCTCCCGCTCCAAAGAGTACATATGAGTCAAATACCAAACAGCTATCATATGATGAGGTTGTAAAT
CAGTCTAGTCCAAGCAACTGTACTGTATACTGTGGAGGTGTTACTTCTGGGCTAACAGAACAACTAGGAC
CGGTCGCCACCATGGTGAGCAAGGGCGAGGAGCTGTTCACCGGGGTGGTGCCCATCCTGGTCGAGCTGGA
CGGCGACGTAAACGGCCACAAGTTCAGCGTGTCCGGCGAGGGCGAGGGCGATGCCACCTACGGCAAGCTG
ACCCTGAAGTTCATCTGCACCACCGGCAAGCTGCCCGTGCCCTGGCCCACCCTCGTGACCACCTTCGGCT
ACGGCCTGCAGTGCTTCGCCCGCTACCCCGACCACATGAAGCAGCACGACTTCTTCAAGTCCGCCATGCC
CGAAGGCTACGTCCAGGAGCGCACCATCTTCTTCAAGGACGACGGCAACTACAAGACCCGCGCCGAGGTG
AAGTTCGAGGGCGACACCCTGGTGAACCGCATCGAGCTGAAGGGCATCGACTTCAAGGAGGACGGCAACA
TCCTGGGGCACAAGCTGGAGTACAACTACAACAGCCACAACGTCTATATCATGGCCGACAAGCAGAAGAA
CGGCATCAAGGTGAACTTCAAGATCCGCCACAACATCGAGGACGGCAGCGTGCAGCTCGCCGACCACTAC
CAGCAGAACACCCCCATCGGCGACGGCCCCGTGCTGCTGCCCGACAACCACTACCTGAGCTACCAGTCCG
CCCTGAGCAAAGACCCCAACGAGAAGCGCGATCACATGGTCCTGCTGGAGTTCGTGACCGCCGCCGGGAT
CACTCTCGGCATGGACGAGCTGTACAAGTCCGGACTCAGATCTAGCGCTGGAGGCAGCGCTGGCGGAAGC
TCCCCAAAGAGGCCTAAGCTGCTGAGAGAGTACTATGACTGGCTGGTGGATAACAGCTTCACCCCCTACC
TGGTGGTGGACGCCACATATCTGGGCGTGAACGTGCCTGTGGAGTACGTGAAGGATGGCCAGATCGTGCT
GAATCTGAGCGCCTCCGCCACCGGAAACCTGCAGCTGACAAATGACTTCATCCAGTTTAATGCCCAGTTC
AAGGGCGTGTCCAGGGAGCTGTACATCCCAATGGGAGCCGCCCTGGCAATCTATGCAAGGGAGAACGGCG
ACGGCGTGATGTTTGAGCCTGAAGAAATCTACGATGAGCTGAATATCGGCAAGCTTTCCGCAGGCGGGTC
CGCAGGGGGCTCTAGCCCAAAGCGGCCCAAGCTGCTGCGCGAATATTACGATTGGCTGGTGGATAACTCT
TTTACCCCATACCTGGTCGTCGATGCTACCTATCTGGGAGTGAACGTGCCCGTGGAGTATGTCAAAGACG
GACAAATCGTGCTGAATCTGTCTGCCAGCGCCACCGGCAACCTGCAGCTGACCAACGATTTCATCCAGTT
TAATGCTCAGTTCAAGGGCGTGAGCAGAGAACTGTACATCCCAATGGGCGCCGCCCTGGCCATCTATGCC
AGAGAAAATGGCGACGGCGTGATGTTCGAGCCCGAGGAGATATACGACGAGTTGAACATTGGAGTCGACT
CTGCCGGGGGATCTGCCGGAGGCTCCTCTCCTAAGAGGCCAAAACTGCTGAGGGAATATTACGACTGGCT
GGTCGATAACTCCTTCACCCCTTACCTGGTCGTCGATGCAACCTATCTGGGGGTGAACGTGCCAGTGGAG
TATGTCAAAGATGGACAGATCGTGCTGAATCTGTCCGCCTCTGCCACTGGAAACCTGCAGCTGACCAATG
ACTTCATCCAGTTTAACGCACAGTTCAAGGGCGTGAGCCGGGAGCTGTACATCCCTATGGGCGCCGCCCT
GGCTATCTATGCCAGAGAAAACGGCGACGGCGTGATGTTTGAACCCGAAGAAATATATGATGAACTCAAT
ATAGGGGGATCTAGCGCTGGAGGCAGCGCTGGCGGAAGCTCCCCAAAGAGGCCTAAGCTGCTGAGAGAGT
ACTATGACTGGCTGGTGGATAACAGCTTCACCCCCTACCTGGTGGTGGACGCCACATATCTGGGCGTGAA
CGTGCCTGTGGAGTACGTGAAGGATGGCCAGATCGTGCTGAATCTGAGCGCCTCCGCCACCGGAAACCTG
CAGCTGACAAATGACTTCATCCAGTTTAATGCCCAGTTCAAGGGCGTGTCCAGGGAGCTGTACATCCCAA
TGGGAGCCGCCCTGGCAATCTATGCAAGGGAGAACGGCGACGGCGTGATGTTTGAGCCTGAAGAAATCTA
CGATGAGCTGAATATCGGCAAGCTTTCCGCAGGCGGGTCCGCAGGGGGCTCTAGCCCAAAGCGGCCCAAG
CTGCTGCGCGAATATTACGATTGGCTGGTGGATAACTCTTTTACCCCATACCTGGTCGTCGATGCTACCT
ATCTGGGAGTGAACGTGCCCGTGGAGTATGTCAAAGACGGACAAATCGTGCTGAATCTGTCTGCCAGCGC
CACCGGCAACCTGCAGCTGACCAACGATTTCATCCAGTTTAATGCTCAGTTCAAGGGCGTGAGCAGAGAA
CTGTACATCCCAATGGGCGCCGCCCTGGCCATCTATGCCAGAGAAAATGGCGACGGCGTGATGTTCGAGC
CCGAGGAGATATACGACGAGTTGAACATTGGAGTCGACTCTGCCGGGGGATCTGCCGGAGGCTCCTCTCC
TAAGAGGCCAAAACTGCTGAGGGAATATTACGACTGGCTGGTCGATAACTCCTTCACCCCTTACCTGGTC
GTCGATGCAACCTATCTGGGGGTGAACGTGCCAGTGGAGTATGTCAAAGATGGACAGATCGTGCTGAATC
TGTCCGCCTCTGCCACTGGAAACCTGCAGCTGACCAATGACTTCATCCAGTTTAACGCACAGTTCAAGGG
CGTGAGCCGGGAGCTGTACATCCCTATGGGCGCCGCCCTGGCTATCTATGCCAGAGAAAACGGCGACGGC
GTGATGTTTGAACCCGAAGAAATATATGATGAACTCAATATAGGGGGATCCACCGGATCTAGATAACTGA
TCATAATCAGCCATACCACATTTGTAGAGGTTTTACTTGCTTTAAAAAACCTCCCACACCTCCCCCTGAA
CCTGAAACATAAAATGAATGCAATTGTTGTTGTTAACTTGTTTATTGCAGCTTATAATGGTTACAAATAA
AGCAATAGCATCACAAATTTCACAAATAAAGCATTTTTTTCACTGCATTCTAGTTGTGGTTTGTCCAAAC
TCATCAATGTATCTTAAGGCGTAAATTGTAAGCGTTAATATTTTGTTAAAATTCGCGTTAAATTTTTGTT
AAATCAGCTCATTTTTTAACCAATAGGCCGAAATCGGCAAAATCCCTTATAAATCAAAAGAATAGACCGA
GATAGGGT
[37 nt withheld, positions 4559-4595]
AAAGAACGTGGACTCCAACGTCAAAGG
[49 nt withheld, positions 4623-4671]
T
[91 nt withheld, positions 4673-4763]
G
[124 nt withheld, positions 4765-4888]
CAGGTGGCACTTTTCGGGGAAATGTGCGCGGAACCCCTATTTGTTTATTTTTCTAAATACATTCAAATAT
GTATCCGCTCATGAGACAATAACCCTGATAAATGCTTCAATAATATTGAAAAAGGAAGAGTCCTGAGGCG
GAAAGAACCAGCTGTGGAATGTGTGTCAGTTAGGGTGTGGAAAGTCCCCAGGCTCCCCAGCAGGCAGAAG
TATGCAAAGCATGCATCTCAATTAGTCAGCAACCAGGTGTGGAAAGTCCCCAGGCTCCCCAGCAGGCAGA
AGTATGCAAAGCATGCATCTCAATTAGTCAGCAACCATAGTCCCGCCCCTAACTCCGCCCATCCCGCCCC
TAACTCCGCCCAGTTCCGCCCATTCTCCGCCCCATGGCTGACTAATTTTTTTTATTTATGCAGAGGCCGA
GGCCGCCTCGGCCTCTGAGCTATTCCAGAAGTAGTGAGGAGGCTTTTTTGGAGGCCTAGGCTTTTGCAAA
GATCGATCAAGAGACAGGATGAGGATCGTTTCGCATGATTGAACAAGATGGATTGCACGCAGGTTCTCCG
GCCGCTTGGGTGGAGAGGCTATTCGGCTATGACTGGGCACAACAGACAATCGGCTGCTCTGATGCCGCCG
TGTTCCGGCTGTCAGCGCAGGGGCGCCCGGTTCTTTTTGTCAAGACCGACCTGTCCGGTGCCCTGAATGA
ACTGCAAGACGAGGCAGCGCGGCTATCGTGGCTGGCCACGACGGGCGTTCCTTGCGCAGCTGTGCTCGAC
GTTGTCACTGAAGCGGGAAGGGACTGGCTGCTATTGGGCGAAGTGCCGGGGCAGGATCTCCTGTCATCTC
ACCTTGCTCCTGCCGAGAAAGTATCCATCATGGCTGATGCAATGCGGCGGCTGCATACGCTTGATCCGGC
TACCTGCCCATTCGACCACCAAGCGAAACATCGCATCGAGCGAGCACGTACTCGGATGGAAGCCGGTCTT
GTCGATCAGGATGATCTGGACGAAGAGCATCAGGGGCTCGCGCCAGCCGAACTGTTCGCCAGGCTCAAGG
CGAGCATGCCCGACGGCGAGGATCTCGTCGTGACCCATGGCGATGCCTGCTTGCCGAATATCATGGTGGA
AAATGGCCGCTTTTCTGGATTCATCGACTGTGGCCGGCTGGGTGTGGCGGACCGCTATCAGGACATAGCG
TTGGCTACCCGTGATATTGCTGAAGAGCTTGGCGGCGAATGGGCTGACCGCTTCCTCGTGCTTTACGGTA
TCGCCGCTCCCGATTCGCAGCGCATCGCCTTCTATCGCCTTCTTGACGAGTTCTTCTGAGCGGGACTCTG
GGGTTCGAAATGACCGACCAAGCGACGCCCAACCTGCCATCACGAGATTTCGATTCCACCGCCGCCTTCT
ATGAAAGGTTGGGCTTCGGAATCGTTTTCCGGGACGCCGGCTGGATGATCCTCCAGCGCGGGGATCTCAT
GCTGGAGTTCTTCGCCCACCCTAGGGGGAGGCTAACTGAAACACGGAAGGAGACAATACCGGAAGGAACC
CGCGCTATGACGGCAATAAAAAGACAGAATAAAACGCACGGTGTTGGGTCGTTTGTTCATAAACGCGGGG
TTCGGTCCCAGGGCTGGCACTCTGTCGATACCCCACCGAGACCCCATTGGGGCCAATACGCCCGCGTTTC
TTCCTTTTCCCCACCCCACCCCCCAAGTTCGGGTGAAGGCCCAGGGCTCGCAGCCAACGTCGGGGCGGCA
GGCCCTGCCATAGCCTCAGGTTACTCATATATACTTTAGATTGATTTAAAACTTCATTTTTAATTTAAAA
GGATCTAGGTGAAGATCCTTTTTGATAATCTCATGACCAAAATCCCTTAACGTGAGTTTTCGTTCCACTG
AGCGTCAGACCCCGTAGAAAAGATCAAAGGATCTTCTTGAGATCCTTTTTTTCTGCGCGTAATCTGCTGC
TTGCAAACAAAAAAACCACCGCTACCAGCGGTGGTTTGTTTGCCGGATCAAGAGCTACCAACTCTTTTTC
CGAAGGTAACTGGCTTCAGCAGAGCGCAGATACCAAATACTGTTCTTCTAGTGTAGCCGTAGTTAGGCCA
CCACTTCAAGAACTCTGTAGCACCGCCTACATACCTCGCTCTGCTAATCCTGTTACCAGTGGCTGCTGCC
AGTGGCGATAAGTCGTGTCTTACCGGGTTGGACTCAAGACGATAGTTACCGGATAAGGCGCAGCGGTCGG
GCTGAACGGGGGGTTCGTGCACACAGCCCAGCTTGGAGCGAACGACCTACACCGAACTGAGATACCTACA
GCGTGAGCTATGAGAAAGCGCCACGCTTCCCGAAGGGAGAAAGGCGGACAGGTATCCGGTAAGCGGCAGG
GTCGGAACAGGAGAGCGCACGAGGGAGCTTCCAGGGGGAAACGCCTGGTATCTTTATAGTCCTGTCGGGT
TTCGCCACCTCTGACTTGAGCGTCGATTTTTGTGATGCTCGTCAGGGGGGCGGAGCCTATGGAAAAACGC
CAGCAACGCGGCCTTTTTACGGTTCCTGGCCTTTTGCTGGCCTTTTGCTCACATGTTCTTTCCTGCGTTA
TCCCCTGATTCTGTGGATAACCGTATTACCGCCATGCAT
